>Addgene plasmid #81221 | pHU6_chr12_FAM19A2-up-gRNA-for | depositor full sequence | sequence record 158328 | pHU6_chr12_FAM19A2-up-gRNA-for sequence 2198 bps
GACGTCGCTAGCTGTACAAAAAAGCAGGCTTTAAAGGAACCAATTCAGTCGACTGGATCCGGTACCAAGG
TCGGGCAGGAAGAGGGCCTATTTCCCATGATTCCTTCATATTTGCATATACGATACAAGGCTGTTAGAGA
GATAATTAGAATTAATTTGACTGTAAACACAAAGATATTAGTACAAAATACGTGACGTAGAAAGTAATAA
TTTCTTGGGTAGTTTGCAGTTTTAAAATTATGTTTTAAAATGGACTATCATATGCTTACCGTAACTTGAA
AGTATTTCGATTTCTTGGCTTTATATATCTTGTGGAAAGGACGAAACACCGTTCCTAAGCTTGGGCTGCA
GGTTTTAGAGCTAGAAATAGCAAGTTAAAATAAGGCTAGTCCGTTATCAACTTGAAAAAGTGGCACCGAG
TCGGTGCTTTTTTTTACTCGAGGTACCTCTCTACATATGACATGTGAGCAAAAGGCCAGCAAAAGGCCAG
GAACCGTAAAAAGGCCGCGTTGCTGGCGTTTTTCCATAGGCTCCGCCCCCCTGACGAGCATCACAAAAAT
CGACGCTCAAGTCAGAGGTGGCGAAACCCGACAGGACTATAAAGATACCAGGCGTTTCCCCCTGGAAGCT
CCCTCGTGCGCTCTCCTGTTCCGACCCTGCCGCTTACCGGATACCTGTCCGCCTTTCTCCCTTCGGGAAG
CGTGGCGCTTTCTCATAGCTCACGCTGTAGGTATCTCAGTTCGGTGTAGGTCGTTCGCTCCAAGCTGGGC
TGTGTGCACGAACCCCCCGTTCAGCCCGACCGCTGCGCCTTATCCGGTAACTATCGTCTTGAGTCCAACC
CGGTAAGACACGACTTATCGCCACTGGCAGCAGCCACTGGTAACAGGATTAGCAGAGCGAGGTATGTAGG
CGGTGCTACAGAGTTCTTGAAGTGGTGGCCTAACTACGGCTACACTAGAAGAACAGTATTTGGTATCTGC
GCTCTGCTGAAGCCAGTTACCTTCGGAAAAAGAGTTGGTAGCTCTTGATCCGGCAAACAAACCACCGCTG
GTAGCGGTGGTTTTTTTGTTTGCAAGCAGCAGATTACGCGCAGAAAAAAAGGATCTCAAGAAGATCCTTT
GATCTTTTCTACGGGGTCTGACGCTCAGTGGAACGAAAACTCACGTTAAGGGATTTTGGTCATGAGATTA
TCAAAAAGGATCTTCACCTAGATCCTTTTAAATTAAAAATGAAGTTTTAAATCAATCTAAAGTATATATG
AGTAAACTTGGTCTGACAGTTTGCCGACTACCTTGGTGATCTCGCCTTTCACGTAGTGGACAAATTCTTC
CAACTGATCTGCGCGCGAGGCCAAGCGATCTTCTTCTTGTCCAAGATAAGCCTGTCTAGCTTCAAGTATG
ACGGGCTGATACTGGGCCGGCAGGCGCTCCATTGCCCAGTCGGCAGCGACATCCTTCGGCGCGATTTTGC
CGGTTACTGCGCTGTACCAAATGCGGGACAACGTAAGCACTACATTTCGCTCATCGCCAGCCCAGTCGGG
CGGCGAGTTCCATAGCGTTAAGGTTTCATTTAGCGCCTCAAATAGATCCTGTTCAGGAACCGGATCAAAG
AGTTCCTCCGCCGCTGGACCTACCAAGGCAACGCTATGTTCTCTTGCTTTTGTCAGCAAGATAGCCAGAT
CAATGTCGATCGTGGCTGGCTCGAAGATACCTGCAAGAATGTCATTGCGCTGCCATTCTCCAAATTGCAG
TTCGCGCTTAGCTGGATAACGCCACGGAATGATGTCGTCGTGCACAACAATGGTGACTTCTACAGCGCGG
AGAATCTCGCTCTCTCCAGGGGAAGCCGAAGTTTCCAAAAGGTCGTTGATCAAAGCTCGCCGCGTTGTTT
CATCAAGCCTTACGGTCACCGTAACCAGCAAATCAATATCACTGTGTGGCTTCAGGCCGCCATCCACTGC
GGAGCCGTACAAATGTACGGCCAGCAACGTCGGTTCGAGATGGCGCTCGATGACGCCAACTACCTCTGAT
AGTTGAGTCGATACTTCGGCGATCACCGCTTCCCTCATACTCTTCCTTTTTCAATATTATTGAAGCATTT
ATCAGGGTTATTGTCTCATGAGCGGATACATATTTGAATGTATTTAGAAAAATAAACAAATAGGGGTTCC
GCGCACATTTCCCCGAAAAGTGCCACCT
Features (pLannotate 1.2.2; 6 found; start..end, strand, type, name):
     13..30      +  protein_bind   attB1 (fragment): mutant version of attB; recombination site for the Gateway® BP reaction BP Clonase™
     82..322     +  promoter       U6 promoter: RNA polymerase III promoter for human U6 snRNA
    352..427     +  misc_RNA       gRNA scaffold: guide RNA scaffold for the Streptococcus pyogenes CRISPR/Cas9 system
    521..1109    -  rep_origin     ori: high-copy-number ColE1/pMB1/pBR322/pUC origin of replication
   1280..2068    -  CDS            aadA: S3AD_ECOLX - Experimental evidence at protein level: Swiss-Prot protein existence level 1. Mediates bacterial resistance to the antibiotics streptomycin and spectinomycin. From Escherichia coli.
   2069..2173    -  promoter       AmpR promoter: bla
