>Addgene plasmid #81221 | pHU6_chr12_FAM19A2-up-gRNA-for | depositor full sequence | sequence record 163287 | pHU6_chr12_FAM19A2-up-gRNA-for sequence 2191 bps
GACGTCGCTAGCTGTACAAAAAAGCAGGCTTTAAAGGAACCAATTCATTCGACTGGATCCAAGGTCGGGC
AGGAAGAGGGCCTATTTCCCATGATTCCTTCATATTTGCATATACGATACAAGGCTGTTAGAGAGATAAT
TAGAATTAATTTGACTGTAAACACAAAGATATTAGTACAAAATACGTGACGTAGAAAGTAATAATTTCTT
GGGTAGTTTGCAGTTTTAAAATTATGTTTTAAAATGGACTATCATATGCTTACCGTAACTTGAAAGTATT
TCGATTTCTTGGCTTTATATATCTTGTGGAAAGGACGAAACACCGTTCCTAAGCTTGGGCTGCAGGTTTT
AGAGCTAGAAATAGCAAGTTAAAATAAGGCTAGTCCGTTATCAACTTGAAAAAGTGGCACCGAGTCGGTG
CTTTTTTTTCTCGAGGTACCTCTCTACATATGACATGTGAGCAAAAGGCCAGCAAAAGGCCAGGAACCGT
AAAAAGGCCGCGTTGCTGGCGTTTTTCCATAGGCTCCGCCCCCCTGACGAGCATCACAAAAATCGACGCT
CAAGTCAGAGGTGGCGAAACCCGACAGGACTATAAAGATACCAGGCGTTTCCCCCTGGAAGCTCCCTCGT
GCGCTCTCCTGTTCCGACCCTGCCGCTTACCGGATACCTGTCCGCCTTTCTCCCTTCGGGAAGCGTGGCG
CTTTCTCATAGCTCACGCTGTAGGTATCTCAGTTCGGTGTAGGTCGTTCGCTCCAAGCTGGGCTGTGTGC
ACGAACCCCCCGTTCAGCCCGACCGCTGCGCCTTATCCGGTAACTATCGTCTTGAGTCCAACCCGGTAAG
ACACGACTTATCGCCACTGGCAGCAGCCACTGGTAACAGGATTAGCAGAGCGAGGTATGTAGGCGGTGCT
ACAGAGTTCTTGAAGTGGTGGCCTAACTACGGCTACACTAGAAGAACAGTATTTGGTATCTGCGCTCTGC
TGAAGCCAGTTACCTTCGGAAAAAGAGTTGGTAGCTCTTGATCCGGCAAACAAACCACCGCTGGTAGCGG
TGGTTTTTTTGTTTGCAAGCAGCAGATTACGCGCAGAAAAAAAGGATCTCAAGAAGATCCTTTGATCTTT
TCTACGGGGTCTGACGCTCAGTGGAACGAAAACTCACGTTAAGGGATTTTGGTCATGAGATTATCAAAAA
GGATCTTCACCTAGATCCTTTTAAATTAAAAATGAAGTTTTAAATCAATCTAAAGTATATATGAGTAAAC
TTGGTCTGACAGTTTGCCGACTACCTTGGTGATCTCGCCTTTCACGTAGTGGACAAATTCTTCCAACTGA
TCTGCGCGCGAGGCCAAGCGATCTTCTTCTTGTCCAAGATAAGCCTGTCTAGCTTCAAGTATGACGGGCT
GATACTGGGCCGGCAGGCGCTCCATTGCCCAGTCGGCAGCGACATCCTTCGGCGCGATTTTGCCGGTTAC
TGCGCTGTACCAAATGCGGGACAACGTAAGCACTACATTTCGCTCATCGCCAGCCCAGTCGGGCGGCGAG
TTCCATAGCGTTAAGGTTTCATTTAGCGCCTCAAATAGATCCTGTTCAGGAACCGGATCAAAGAGTTCCT
CCGCCGCTGGACCTACCAAGGCAACGCTATGTTCTCTTGCTTTTGTCAGCAAGATAGCCAGATCAATGTC
GATCGTGGCTGGCTCGAAGATACCTGCAAGAATGTCATTGCGCTGCCATTCTCCAAATTGCAGTTCGCGC
TTAGCTGGATAACGCCACGGAATGATGTCGTCGTGCACAACAATGGTGACTTCTACAGCGCGGAGAATCT
CGCTCTCTCCAGGGGAAGCCGAAGTTTCCAAAAGGTCGTTGATCAAAGCTCGCCGCGTTGTTTCATCAAG
CCTTACGGTCACCGTAACCAGCAAATCAATATCACTGTGTGGCTTCAGGCCGCCATCCACTGCGGAGCCG
TACAAATGTACGGCCAGCAACGTCGGTTCGAGATGGCGCTCGATGACGCCAACTACCTCTGATAGTTGAG
TCGATACTTCGGCGATCACCGCTTCCCTCATACTCTTCCTTTTTCAATATTATTGAAGCATTTATCAGGG
TTATTGTCTCATGAGCGGATACATATTTGAATGTATTTAGAAAAATAAACAAATATGGGTTCCGCGCACA
TTTCCCCGAAAAGTGCCACCT
Features (pLannotate 1.2.2; 6 found; start..end, strand, type, name):
     13..30      +  protein_bind   attB1 (fragment): mutant version of attB; recombination site for the Gateway® BP reaction BP Clonase™
     76..316     +  promoter       U6 promoter: RNA polymerase III promoter for human U6 snRNA
    346..421     +  misc_RNA       gRNA scaffold: guide RNA scaffold for the Streptococcus pyogenes CRISPR/Cas9 system
    514..1102    -  rep_origin     ori: high-copy-number ColE1/pMB1/pBR322/pUC origin of replication
   1273..2061    -  CDS            aadA: S3AD_ECOLX - Experimental evidence at protein level: Swiss-Prot protein existence level 1. Mediates bacterial resistance to the antibiotics streptomycin and spectinomycin. From Escherichia coli.
   2062..2153    -  promoter       AmpR promoter: bla
