[The description below was written by a language model from this plasmid's Addgene catalogue record and pLannotate feature annotations shown in this document.]
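Description:
pHU6_chr12_FAM19A2-up-gRNA-for is a compact (about 2.2 kb) mammalian guide RNA expression plasmid built on the pHU6 (pHu6-gRNA-NT1_SpecR) backbone. It is maintained in E. coli through a high-copy ColE1/pUC-type origin of replication and selected with spectinomycin. Resistance is provided by the aadA aminoglycoside adenylyltransferase gene, which here is driven by the bla (AmpR) promoter. There is no mammalian selection marker or reporter, so the plasmid is suited to transient delivery into cultured cells alongside a separate plasmid encoding the Cas9-derived protein. A short attB1 fragment upstream of the expression cassette appears to be a remnant of the backbone's construction rather than a functional Gateway site.

The payload is a single RNA polymerase III transcription unit. The human U6 snRNA promoter is followed by a short gap that accommodates the targeting spacer, and then the Streptococcus pyogenes Cas9 guide RNA scaffold. According to the record, the guide is directed to the region upstream of the human FAM19A2 locus on chromosome 12, next to a pseudo-gix site, a genomic sequence resembling the natural target of Gin recombinase. The "for" in the name presumably marks one orientation within a set of flanking guides, though the record does not say so. The associated work describes a programmable Cas9–serine recombinase fusion that acts on DNA in mammalian cells, so this plasmid serves to recruit such a fusion to the FAM19A2 upstream site for guide-directed recombination.

Two depositor full-sequence records are attached (2,198 and 2,191 nt). They carry the same six features in the same order, differing only by a few bases before the U6 promoter and in the annotated length of the bla promoter.
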