Addgene plasmid #81221: pHU6_chr12_FAM19A2-up-gRNA-for
Purpose: pHu6-gRNA-NT1_SpecR backbone, gRNA for targeting the upstream region of FAM19A2 locus
Depositing lab: David Liu. Depositing organization: Harvard University. Publication: A programmable Cas9-serine recombinase fusion protein that operates on DNA sequences in mammalian cells. Chaikind B, Bessen JL, Thompson DB, Hu JH, Liu DR. Nucleic Acids Res. 2016 Aug 11. pii: gkw707. 10.1093/nar/gkw707 PubMed 27515511.
Backbone
  Vector backbone: pHU6
  Backbone size w/o insert (bp): 2200
  Total vector size (bp): 2200
  Vector type: Mammalian Expression
Growth in bacteria
  Bacterial resistance: Spectinomycin, 50 μg/mL
  Growth temperature: 37°C
  Growth strain: DH5alpha
  Copy number: High Copy
Gene/Insert
  Gene/Insert name: hU6 expression of gRNA
  gRNA/shRNA sequence: Ch12 psuedo gix site at FAM19A2 locus, 62098362
  Species: H. sapiens (human)
  Promoter: U6
  Cloning method: Unknown
  Sequencing primers: 5′ AAAAAAAGCACCGACTCGGTG
Terms and licenses: Academic/Nonprofit Terms; Industry Terms: Not Available to Industry
How to cite: pHU6_chr12_FAM19A2-up-gRNA-for was a gift from David Liu (Addgene plasmid # 81221 ; http://n2t.net/addgene:81221 ; RRID:Addgene_81221)
