>Addgene plasmid #81221 | pHU6_chr12_FAM19A2-up-gRNA-for | addgene partial sequence | sequence record 163285 | hU6-F 5'-GAGGGCCTATTTCCCATGATT-3'
GGCTGTTAGAGAGATAATTAGAATTAATTTGACTGTAAACACAAAGATATTAGTACAAAATACGTGACGT
AGAAAGTAATAATTTCTTGGGTAGTTTGCAGTTTTAAAATTATGTTTTAAAATGGACTATCATATGCTTA
CCGTAACTTGAAAGTATTTCGATTTCTTGGCTTTATATATCTTGTGGAAAGGACGAAACACCGTTCCTAA
GCTTGGGCTGCAGGTTTTAGAGCTAGAAATAGCAAGTTAAAATAAGGCTAGTCCGTTATCAACTTGAAAA
AGTGGCACCGAGTCGGTGCTTTTTTTTCTCGAGGTACCTCTCTACATATGACATGTGAGCAAAAGGCCAG
CAAAAGGCCAGGAACCGTAAAAAGGCCGCGTTGCTGGCGTTTTTCCATAGGCTCCGCCCCCCTGACGAGC
ATCACAAAAATCGACGCTCAAGTCAGAGGTGGCGAAACCCGACAGGACTATAAAGATACCAGGCGTTTCC
CCCTGGAAGCTCCCTCGTGCGCTCTCCTGTTCCGACCCTGCCGCTTACCGGATACCTGTCCGCCTTTCTC
CCTTCGGGAAGCGTGGCGCTTTCTCATAGCTCACGCTGTAGGTATCTCAGTTCGGTGTAGGTCGTTCGCT
CCAAGCTGGGCTGTGTGCACGAACCCCCCGTTCAGCCCGACCGCTGCGCCTTATCCGGTAACTATCGTCT
TGAGTCCAACCCGGTAAGACACGACTTATCGCCACTGGCAGCAGCCACTGGTAACAGGATTAGCAGAGCG
AGGTATGTAGGCGGTGCTACAGAGTTCTTGAAGTGGTGGCCTAACTACGGCTACACTAGAAGA
