>Addgene plasmid #81221 | pHU6_chr12_FAM19A2-up-gRNA-for | addgene partial sequence | sequence record 163286 | StrepPyoCas9-5UTR-F 5'-CGGTGCCACTTTTTCAAGTTG-3'
ACTTGCTATTTCTAGCTCTAAAACCTGCAGCCCAAGCTTAGGAACGGTGTTTCGTCCTTTCCACAAGATA
TATAAAGCCAAGAAATCGAAATACTTTCAAGTTACGGTAAGCATATGATAGTCCATTTTAAAACATAATT
TTAAAACTGCAAACTACCCAAGAAATTATTACTTTCTACGTCACGTATTTTGTACTAATATCTTTGTGTT
TACAGTCAAATTAATTCTAATTATCTCTCTAACAGCCTTGTATCGTATATGCAAATATGAAGGAATCATG
GGAAATAGGCCCTCTTCCTGCCCGACCTTGGATCCAGTCGAATGAATTGGTTCCTTTAAAGCCTGCTTTT
TTGTACAGCTAGCGACGTCAGGTGGCACTTTTCGGGGAAATGTGCGCGGAACCCATATTTGTTTATTTTT
CTAAATACATTCAAATATGTATCCGCTCATGAGACAATAACCCTGATAAATGCTTCAATAATATTGAAAA
AGGAAGAGTATGAGGGAAGCGGTGATCGCCGAAGTATCGACTCAACTATCAGAGGTAGTTGGCGTCATCG
AGCGCCATCTCGAACCGACGTTGCTGGCCGTACATTTGTACGGCTCCGCAGTGGATGGCGGCCTGAAGCC
ACACAGTGATATTGATTTGCTGGTTACGGTGACCGTAAGGCTTGATGAAACAACGCGGCGAGCTTTGATC
AACGACCTTTTGGAAACTTCGGCTTCCCCTGGAGAGAGCGAGATTCTCCGCGCTGTAGAAGTCACCATTG
TTGTGCACGACGACATCATTCCGTGGCGTTATCCAGCTAAGCGCGAACTGCAATT
